Addgene plasmid #66898: LOC8R-PAGFP
Purpose: PAGFP targeted to mitochondria using the synthetic LOC8R presequence
Depositing lab: Georg Ramm. Depositing organization: Monash University.
Backbone
  Vector backbone: pPSmOrange-N1
  Backbone size w/o insert (bp): 3956
  Total vector size (bp): 5075
  Vector type: Mammalian Expression
Growth in bacteria
  Bacterial resistance: Kanamycin, 50 μg/mL
  Growth temperature: 37°C
  Growth strain: DH5alpha
  Copy number: High Copy
Gene/Insert
  Gene/Insert name: LOC8R-PAGFP (alt name: Mitochondrially targeted photoactivatable green fluorescent protein)
  Species: Aequorea victoria
  Insert size (bp): 1128
  Tag / fusion protein: LOC8R (N terminal on insert)
  Cloning method: Restriction Enzyme; 5′ cloning site AgeI (not destroyed); 3′ cloning site NotI (not destroyed)
  Sequencing primers: 5′ CMV-F; 3′ SV40pA-R
Terms and licenses: Academic/Nonprofit Terms; Industry Terms: Not Available to Industry
Depositor comments: The LOC8R targeting sequence was designed by Benjamin S. Padman during his doctoral research project (Primary supervisor: Georg Ramm)
How to cite: LOC8R-PAGFP was a gift from Georg Ramm (Addgene plasmid # 66898 ; http://n2t.net/addgene:66898 ; RRID:Addgene_66898)
