[The description below was written by a language model from this plasmid's Addgene catalogue record and pLannotate feature annotations shown in this document.]
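Description:
LOC8R-PAGFP is a mammalian expression plasmid built on the pPSmOrange-N1 backbone, an N1-style vector of about 5.1 kb. It expresses photoactivatable GFP (PA-GFP, derived from Aequorea victoria) directed to mitochondria by a synthetic N-terminal presequence called LOC8R. In bacteria it replicates from a high-copy ColE1/pUC-type origin and is selected with kanamycin. The NeoR/KanR aminoglycoside phosphotransferase gene sits behind both a bacterial (bla) promoter and the SV40 enhancer/early promoter and is terminated by an HSV TK polyadenylation signal, so the same marker can also give G418 selection in mammalian cells. An f1 origin is also present. The short ble, bGH poly(A) and large T antigen matches in the annotation are only fragments and probably reflect backbone remnants rather than functional parts.

The expression cassette is driven by the human CMV immediate-early enhancer and promoter and ends with an SV40 polyadenylation signal. The roughly 1.1 kb insert was cloned between AgeI and NotI, and both sites were retained. At its 5′ end, the annotation detects a fragment matching human COX8A, a cytochrome c oxidase subunit whose leader is commonly used for mitochondrial import. An unannotated stretch of about 300 bp follows before the PA-GFP coding sequence. This stretch presumably holds the rest of the designed LOC8R presequence, but the record does not describe its composition.

PA-GFP fluoresces only weakly until it is activated by violet light. The construct is therefore suited to selectively highlighting subsets of mitochondria in live cells, for example to follow their movement, fusion or content mixing, although the record states only the targeting purpose. The depositor sequence was confirmed by restriction digest only.
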