Features (pLannotate 1.2.2; 15 found; start..end, strand, type, name):
     61..364     +  enhancer       CMV enhancer: human cytomegalovirus immediate early enhancer
    365..568     +  promoter       CMV promoter: human cytomegalovirus (CMV) immediate early promoter
    591..627     +  misc_feature   MCS (fragment): multiple cloning site
    634..720     +  CDS            COX8A (fragment): COX8A_HUMAN - Also known as COX8, COX8L. Experimental evidence at protein level: Swiss-Prot protein existence level 1. Component of the cytochrome c oxidase, the last enzyme in the mitochondrial electron transport chain which drives oxidative phosphorylation. The respiratory chain contains 3 multisubunit complexes succinate dehydrogenase (complex II, CII), ubiquinol- cytochrome c oxidoreductase (cytochrome b-c1 complex, complex III, CIII) and cytochrome c oxidase (complex IV, CIV), that cooperate to transfer electrons derived from NADH and succinate to molecular oxygen, creating an electrochem
   1030..1746    +  CDS            PA-GFP: PA-GFP is a photoactivatable green fluorescent protein published in 2002, derived from Aequorea victoria.
   1766..1849    +  CDS            large T antigen (fragment): large T antigen from SV40 (simian virus 40)
   1872..1993    +  polyA_signal   SV40 poly(A) signal: SV40 polyadenylation signal
   2027..2455    -  rep_origin     f1 ori (sequence partly withheld): f1 bacteriophage origin of replication; arrow indicates direction of (+) strand synthesis
   2482..2586    +  promoter       AmpR promoter: bla
   2588..2945    +  promoter       SV40 promoter: SV40 enhancer and early promoter
   2980..3774    +  CDS            NeoR/KanR: aminoglycoside phosphotransferase from Tn5; aph(3')-II (or nptII); confers resistance to neomycin, kanamycin, and G418 (Geneticin®)
   3795..3947    +  CDS            ble (fragment): BLE_KLEPN - Experimental evidence at protein level: Swiss-Prot protein existence level 1. Binding protein with a strong affinity to the bleomycin family of antibiotics. Binds to CL990; an antimitotic-antibiotic compound. From Klebsiella pneumoniae.
   4006..4053    +  polyA_signal   HSV TK poly(A) signal: herpes simplex virus thymidine kinase polyadenylation signal (Cole and Stacy, 1985)
   4144..4160    -  polyA_signal   bGH poly(A) signal (fragment): bovine growth hormone polyadenylation signal
   4382..4970    +  rep_origin     ori: high-copy-number ColE1/pMB1/pBR322/pUC origin of replication
>Addgene plasmid #66898 | LOC8R-PAGFP | depositor full sequence | sequence record 114926 | sequence confirmed by restriction digest only
TAGTTATTAATAGTAATCAATTACGGGGTCATTAGTTCATAGCCCATATATGGAGTTCCGCGTTACATAA
CTTACGGTAAATGGCCCGCCTGGCTGACCGCCCAACGACCCCCGCCCATTGACGTCAATAATGACGTATG
TTCCCATAGTAACGCCAATAGGGACTTTCCATTGACGTCAATGGGTGGAGTATTTACGGTAAACTGCCCA
CTTGGCAGTACATCAAGTGTATCATATGCCAAGTACGCCCCCTATTGACGTCAATGACGGTAAATGGCCC
GCCTGGCATTATGCCCAGTACATGACCTTATGGGACTTTCCTACTTGGCAGTACATCTACGTATTAGTCA
TCGCTATTACCATGGTGATGCGGTTTTGGCAGTACATCAATGGGCGTGGATAGCGGTTTGACTCACGGGG
ATTTCCAAGTCTCCACCCCATTGACGTCAATGGGAGTTTGTTTTGGCACCAAAATCAACGGGACTTTCCA
AAATGTCGTAACAACTCCGCCCCATTGACGCAAATGGGCGGTAGGCGTGTACGGTGGGAGGTCTATATAA
GCAGAGCTGGTTTAGTGAACCGTCAGATCCGCTAGCGCTACCGGACTCAGATCTCGAGCTCAAGCTTGCC
ACCATGAGCGTGCTGACCCCCCTGCTGCTGAGAGGCCTGACAGGCTCTGCTAGAAGGCTGCCTGTGCCTC
GAGCCAAGATCCACAGCCTGGGGGATCCAATGTCCGTGCTGACACCTCTGCTGCTGCGGGGACTGACCGG
AAGTGCTCGGAGACTGCCAGTGCCCAGGGCCAAGATTCACTCTCTGGGGGATCCCATGAGTGTGCTGACT
CCACTGCTGCTGCGCGGCCTGACTGGATCAGCACGCCGCCTGCCAGTGCCTCGAGCTAAGATTCATTCCC
TGGGCGACCCTATGTCTGTGCTGACCCCTCTGCTGCTGAGGGGGCTGACTGGATCTGCAAGGCGGCTGCC
TGTGCCAAGGGCCAAAATCCATAGTCTGGGCGACCCACCGGTCGCCACCATGGTGAGCAAGGGCGAGGAG
CTGTTCACCGGGGTGGTGCCCATCCTGGTCGAGCTGGACGGCGACGTAAACGGCCACAAGTTCAGCGTGT
CCGGCGAGGGCGAGGGCGATGCCACCTACGGCAAGCTGACCCTGAAGTTCATCTGCACCACCGGCAAGCT
GCCCGTGCCCTGGCCCACCCTCGTGACCACCTTCAGCTACGGCGTGCAGTGCTTCAGCCGCTACCCCGAC
CACATGAAGCAGCACGACTTCTTCAAGTCCGCCATGCCCGAAGGCTACGTCCAGGAGCGCACCATCTTCT
TCAAGGACGACGGCAACTACAAGACCCGCGCCGAGGTGAAGTTCGAGGGCGACACCCTGGTGAACCGCAT
CGAGCTGAAGGGCATCGACTTCAAGGAGGACGGCAACATCCTGGGGCACAAGCTGGAGTACAACTACAAC
AGCCACAACGTCTATATCATGGCCGACAAGCAGAAGAACGGCATCAAGGCCAACTTCAAGATCCGCCACA
ACATCGAGGACGGCAGCGTGCAGCTCGCCGACCACTACCAGCAGAACACCCCCATCGGCGACGGCCCCGT
GCTGCTGCCCGACAACCACTACCTGAGCCACCAGTCCGCCCTGAGCAAAGACCCCAACGAGAAGCGCGAT
CACATGGTCCTGCTGGAGTTCGTGACCGCCGCCGGGATCACTCTCGGCATGGACGAGCTGTACAAGTAAA
GCGGCCGCGACTCTAGATCATAATCAGCCATACCACATTTGTAGAGGTTTTACTTGCTTTAAAAAACCTC
CCACACCTCCCCCTGAACCTGAAACATAAAATGAATGCAATTGTTGTTGTTAACTTGTTTATTGCAGCTT
ATAATGGTTACAAATAAAGCAATAGCATCACAAATTTCACAAATAAAGCATTTTTTTCACTGCATTCTAG
TTGTGGTTTGTCCAAACTCATCAATGTATCTTAAGGCGTAAATTGTAAGCGTTAATATTTTGTTAAAATT
CGCGTTAAATTTTTGTTAAATCAGCTCATTTTTTAACCAATAGGCCGAAATCGGCAAAATCCCTTATAAA
TCAAAAGAATAGACCGAGATAGGGT
[37 nt withheld, positions 2126-2162]
AAAGAACGTGGACTCCAACGTCAAAGG
[49 nt withheld, positions 2190-2238]
T
[91 nt withheld, positions 2240-2330]
G
[124 nt withheld, positions 2332-2455]
CAGGTGGCACTTTTCGGGGAAATGTGCGCGGAACCCCTATTTGTTTATTTTTCTAAATACATTCAAATAT
GTATCCGCTCATGAGACAATAACCCTGATAAATGCTTCAATAATATTGAAAAAGGAAGAGTCCTGAGGCG
GAAAGAACCAGCTGTGGAATGTGTGTCAGTTAGGGTGTGGAAAGTCCCCAGGCTCCCCAGCAGGCAGAAG
TATGCAAAGCATGCATCTCAATTAGTCAGCAACCAGGTGTGGAAAGTCCCCAGGCTCCCCAGCAGGCAGA
AGTATGCAAAGCATGCATCTCAATTAGTCAGCAACCATAGTCCCGCCCCTAACTCCGCCCATCCCGCCCC
TAACTCCGCCCAGTTCCGCCCATTCTCCGCCCCATGGCTGACTAATTTTTTTTATTTATGCAGAGGCCGA
GGCCGCCTCGGCCTCTGAGCTATTCCAGAAGTAGTGAGGAGGCTTTTTTGGAGGCCTAGGCTTTTGCAAA
GATCGATCAAGAGACAGGATGAGGATCGTTTCGCATGATTGAACAAGATGGATTGCACGCAGGTTCTCCG
GCCGCTTGGGTGGAGAGGCTATTCGGCTATGACTGGGCACAACAGACAATCGGCTGCTCTGATGCCGCCG
TGTTCCGGCTGTCAGCGCAGGGGCGCCCGGTTCTTTTTGTCAAGACCGACCTGTCCGGTGCCCTGAATGA
ACTGCAAGACGAGGCAGCGCGGCTATCGTGGCTGGCCACGACGGGCGTTCCTTGCGCAGCTGTGCTCGAC
GTTGTCACTGAAGCGGGAAGGGACTGGCTGCTATTGGGCGAAGTGCCGGGGCAGGATCTCCTGTCATCTC
ACCTTGCTCCTGCCGAGAAAGTATCCATCATGGCTGATGCAATGCGGCGGCTGCATACGCTTGATCCGGC
TACCTGCCCATTCGACCACCAAGCGAAACATCGCATCGAGCGAGCACGTACTCGGATGGAAGCCGGTCTT
GTCGATCAGGATGATCTGGACGAAGAGCATCAGGGGCTCGCGCCAGCCGAACTGTTCGCCAGGCTCAAGG
CGAGCATGCCCGACGGCGAGGATCTCGTCGTGACCCATGGCGATGCCTGCTTGCCGAATATCATGGTGGA
AAATGGCCGCTTTTCTGGATTCATCGACTGTGGCCGGCTGGGTGTGGCGGACCGCTATCAGGACATAGCG
TTGGCTACCCGTGATATTGCTGAAGAGCTTGGCGGCGAATGGGCTGACCGCTTCCTCGTGCTTTACGGTA
TCGCCGCTCCCGATTCGCAGCGCATCGCCTTCTATCGCCTTCTTGACGAGTTCTTCTGAGCGGGACTCTG
GGGTTCGAAATGACCGACCAAGCGACGCCCAACCTGCCATCACGAGATTTCGATTCCACCGCCGCCTTCT
ATGAAAGGTTGGGCTTCGGAATCGTTTTCCGGGACGCCGGCTGGATGATCCTCCAGCGCGGGGATCTCAT
GCTGGAGTTCTTCGCCCACCCTAGGGGGAGGCTAACTGAAACACGGAAGGAGACAATACCGGAAGGAACC
CGCGCTATGACGGCAATAAAAAGACAGAATAAAACGCACGGTGTTGGGTCGTTTGTTCATAAACGCGGGG
TTCGGTCCCAGGGCTGGCACTCTGTCGATACCCCACCGAGACCCCATTGGGGCCAATACGCCCGCGTTTC
TTCCTTTTCCCCACCCCACCCCCCAAGTTCGGGTGAAGGCCCAGGGCTCGCAGCCAACGTCGGGGCGGCA
GGCCCTGCCATAGCCTCAGGTTACTCATATATACTTTAGATTGATTTAAAACTTCATTTTTAATTTAAAA
GGATCTAGGTGAAGATCCTTTTTGATAATCTCATGACCAAAATCCCTTAACGTGAGTTTTCGTTCCACTG
AGCGTCAGACCCCGTAGAAAAGATCAAAGGATCTTCTTGAGATCCTTTTTTTCTGCGCGTAATCTGCTGC
TTGCAAACAAAAAAACCACCGCTACCAGCGGTGGTTTGTTTGCCGGATCAAGAGCTACCAACTCTTTTTC
CGAAGGTAACTGGCTTCAGCAGAGCGCAGATACCAAATACTGTCCTTCTAGTGTAGCCGTAGTTAGGCCA
CCACTTCAAGAACTCTGTAGCACCGCCTACATACCTCGCTCTGCTAATCCTGTTACCAGTGGCTGCTGCC
AGTGGCGATAAGTCGTGTCTTACCGGGTTGGACTCAAGACGATAGTTACCGGATAAGGCGCAGCGGTCGG
GCTGAACGGGGGGTTCGTGCACACAGCCCAGCTTGGAGCGAACGACCTACACCGAACTGAGATACCTACA
GCGTGAGCTATGAGAAAGCGCCACGCTTCCCGAAGGGAGAAAGGCGGACAGGTATCCGGTAAGCGGCAGG
GTCGGAACAGGAGAGCGCACGAGGGAGCTTCCAGGGGGAAACGCCTGGTATCTTTATAGTCCTGTCGGGT
TTCGCCACCTCTGACTTGAGCGTCGATTTTTGTGATGCTCGTCAGGGGGGCGGAGCCTATGGAAAAACGC
CAGCAACGCGGCCTTTTTACGGTTCCTGGCCTTTTGCTGGCCTTTTGCTCACATGTTCTTTCCTGCGTTA
TCCCCTGATTCTGTGGATAACCGTATTACCGCCATGCAT
