>Addgene plasmid #66898 | LOC8R-PAGFP | addgene partial sequence | sequence record 120435 | CMV-F 5'-CGCAAATGGGCGGTAGGCGTG-3'
CTATATAAGCAGAGCTGGTTTAGTGAACCGTCAGATCCGCTAGCGCTACCGGACTCAGATCTCGAGCTCA
AGCTTGCCACCATGAGCGTGCTGACCCCCCTGCTGCTGAGAGGCCTGACAGGCTCTGCTAGAAGGCTGCC
TGTGCCTCGAGCCAAGATCCACAGCCTGGGGGATCCAATGTCCGTGCTGACACCTCTGCTGCTGCGGGGA
CTGACCGGAAGTGCTCGGAGACTGCCAGTGCCCAGGGCCAAGATTCACTCTCTGGGGGATCCCATGAGTG
TGCTGACTCCACTGCTGCTGCGCGGCCTGACTGGATCAGCACGCCGCCTGCCAGTGCCTCGAGCTAAGAT
TCATTCCCTGGGCGACCCTATGTCTGTGCTGACCCCTCTGCTGCTGAGGGGGCTGACTGGATCTGCAAGG
CGGCTGCCTGTGCCAAGGGCCAAAATCCATAGTCTGGGCGACCCACCGGTCGCCACCATGGTGAGCAAGG
GCGAGGAGCTGTTCACCGGGGTGGTGCCCATCCTGGTCGAGCTGGACGGCGACGTAAACGGCCACAAGTT
CAGCGTGTCCGGCGAGGGCGAGGGCGATGCCACCTACGGCAAGCTGACCCTGAAGTTCATCTGCACCACC
GGCAAGCTGCCCGTGCCCTGGCCCACCCTCGTGACCACCTTCAGCTACGGCGTGCAGTGCTTCAGCCGCT
ACCCCGACCACATGAAGCAGCACGACTTCTTCAAGTCCGCCATGCCCGAAGGCTACGTCCAGGAGCGCAC
CATCTTCTTCAAGGACGACGGCAACTACAAGACCCGCGCCGAGGTGAAGTTCGAGGGCGACACCCTGGTG
AACCGCATCGAGCTGAAGGGCATCGACTTCAAGGAGGACGGCAACATCCTGGGGCACAAGCTGGAGTACA
ACTACAACAGCCACAACGTCTATATCATGGCCGACAAGCAGAAGAACGGCATCAAGGCCAACTTCAAGAT
CCGCCACAACATCGAGGACGGCAGCGTGCAGCTCGCCGACCACTACCAGCAGAACACCCCC
