>Addgene plasmid #66898 | LOC8R-PAGFP | addgene partial sequence | sequence record 120440 | F1ori-F 5'-GTGGACTCTTGTTCCAAACTGG-3'
TCGGTCTATTCTTTTGATTTATAAGGGATTTTGCCGATTTCGGCCTATTGGTTAAAAAATGAGCTGATTT
AACAAAAATTTAACGCGAATTTTAACAAAATATTAACGCTTACAATTTACGCCTTAAGATACATTGATGA
GTTTGGACAAACCACAACTAGAATGCAGTGAAAAAAATGCTTTATTTGTGAAATTTGTGATGCTATTGCT
TTATTTGTAACCATTATAAGCTGCAATAAACAAGTTAACAACAACAATTGCATTCATTTTATGTTTCAGG
TTCAGGGGGAGGTGTGGGAGGTTTTTTAAAGCAAGTAAAACCTCTACAAATGTGGTATGGCTGATTATGA
TCTAGAGTCGCGGCCGCTTTACTTGTACAGCTCGTCCATGCCGAGAGTGATCCCGGCGGCGGTCACGAAC
TCCAGCAGGACCATGTGATCGCGCTTCTCGTTGGGGTCTTTGCTCAGGGCGGACTGGTGGCTCAGGTAGT
GGTTGTCGGGCAGCAGCACGGGGCCGTCGCCGATGGGGGTGTTCTGCTGGTAGTGGTCGGCGAGCTGCAC
GCTGCCGTCCTCGATGTTGTGGCGGATCTTGAAGTTGGCCTTGATGCCGTTCTTCTGCTTGTCGGCCATG
ATATAGACGTTGTGGCTGTTGTAGTTGTACTCCAGCTTGTGCCCCAGGATGTTGCCGTCCTCCTTGAAGT
CGATGCCCTTCAGCTCGATGCGGTTCACCAGGGTGTCGCCCTCGAACTTCACCTCGGCGCGGGTCTTGTA
GTTGCCGTCGTCCTTGAAGAAGATGGTGCGCTCCTGGACGTAGCCTTCGGGCATGGCGGACTTGAAGAAG
TCGTGCTGCTTCATGTGGTCGGGGTAGCGGCTGAAGCACTGCACGCCGTAGCTGAAGGTGGTCACGAGGG
TGGGCCAGGGCACGGGCAGCTTGCCGGTGGTGCAGATGAACTTCAGGGTCAGCTTGC
